>Addgene plasmid #76239 | CAMK2G gRNA (BRDN0001147974) | addgene full sequence | sequence record 185454 | Addgene Assembled Sequence
CCCGGGTGCAAAGATGGATAAAGTTTTAAACAGAGAGGAATCTTTGCAGCTAATGGACCTTCTAGGTCTT
GAAAGGAGTGGGAATTGGCTCCGGTGCCCGTCAGTGGGCAGAGCGCACATCGCCCACAGTCCCCGAGAAG
TTGGGGGGAGGGGTCGGCAATTGATCCGGTGCCTAGAGAAGGTGGCGCGGGGTAAACTGGGAAAGTGATG
TCGTGTACTGGCTCCGCCTTTTTCCCGAGGGTGGGGGAGAACCGTATATAAGTGCAGTAGTCGCCGTGAA
CGTTCTTTTTCGCAACGGGTTTGCCGCCAGAACACAGGTAAGTGCCGTGTGTGGTTCCCGCGGGCCTGGC
CTCTTTACGGGTTATGGCCCTTGCGTGCCTTGAATTACTTCCACCTGGCTGCAGTACGTGATTCTTGATC
CCGAGCTTCGGGTTGGAAGTGGGTGGGAGAGTTCGAGGCCTTGCGCTTAAGGAGCCCCTTCGCCTCGTGC
TTGAGTTGAGGCCTGGCCTGGGCGCTGGGGCCGCCGCGTGCGAATCTGGTGGCACCTTCGCGCCTGTCTC
GCTGCTTTCGATAAGTCTCTAGCCATTTAAAATTTTTGATGACCTGCTGCGACGCTTTTTTTCTGGCAAG
ATAGTCTTGTAAATGCGGGCCAAGATCTGCACACTGGTATTTCGGTTTTTGGGGCCGCGGGCGGCGACGG
GGCCCGTGCGTCCCAGCGCACATGTTCGGCGAGGCGGGGCCTGCGAGCGCGGCCACCGAGAATCGGACGG
GGGTAGTCTCAAGCTGGCCGGCCTGCTCTGGTGCCTGGCCTCGCGCCGCCGTGTATCGCCCCGCCCTGGG
CGGCAAGGCTGGCCCGGTCGGCACCAGTTGCGTGAGCGGAAAGATGGCCGCTTCCCGGCCCTGCTGCAGG
GAGCTCAAAATGGAGGACGCGGCGCTCGGGAGAGCGGGCGGGTGAGTCACCCACACAAAGGAAAAGGGCC
TTTCCGTCCTCAGCCGTCGCTTCATGTGACTCCACGGAGTACCGGGCGCCGTCCAGGCACCTCGATTAGT
TCTCGAGCTTTTGGAGTACGTCGTCTTTAGGTTGGGGGGAGGGGTTTTATGCGATGGAGTTTCCCCACAC
TGAGTGGGTGGAGACTGAAGTTAGGCCAGCTTGGCACTTGATGTAATTCTCCTTGGAATTTGCCCTTTTT
GAGTTTGGATCTTGGTTCATTCTCAAGCCTCAGACAGTGGTTCAAAGTTTTTTTCTTCCATTTCAGGTGT
CGTGACGTACGGCCACCATGACCGAGTACAAGCCCACGGTGCGCCTCGCCACCCGCGACGACGTCCCCAG
GGCCGTACGCACCCTCGCCGCCGCGTTCGCCGACTACCCCGCCACGCGCCACACCGTCGATCCGGACCGC
CACATCGAGCGGGTCACCGAGCTGCAAGAACTCTTCCTCACGCGCGTCGGGCTCGACATCGGCAAGGTGT
GGGTCGCGGACGACGGCGCCGCCGTGGCGGTCTGGACCACGCCGGAGAGCGTCGAAGCGGGGGCGGTGTT
CGCCGAGATCGGCCCGCGCATGGCCGAGTTGAGCGGTTCCCGGCTGGCCGCGCAGCAACAGATGGAAGGC
CTCCTGGCGCCGCACCGGCCCAAGGAGCCCGCGTGGTTCCTGGCCACCGTCGGAGTCTCGCCCGACCACC
AGGGCAAGGGTCTGGGCAGCGCCGTCGTGCTCCCCGGAGTGGAGGCGGCCGAGCGCGCCGGGGTGCCCGC
CTTCCTGGAGACCTCCGCGCCCCGCAACCTCCCCTTCTACGAGCGGCTCGGCTTCACCGTCACCGCCGAC
GTCGAGGTGCCCGAAGGACCGCGCACCTGGTGCATGACCCGCAAGCCCGGTGCCTGAACGCGTTAAGTCG
ACAATCAACCTCTGGATTACAAAATTTGTGAAAGATTGACTGGTATTCTTAACTATGTTGCTCCTTTTAC
GCTATGTGGATACGCTGCTTTAATGCCTTTGTATCATGCTATTGCTTCCCGTATGGCTTTCATTTTCTCC
TCCTTGTATAAATCCTGGTTGCTGTCTCTTTATGAGGAGTTGTGGCCCGTTGTCAGGCAACGTGGCGTGG
TGTGCACTGTGTTTGCTGACGCAACCCCCACTGGTTGGGGCATTGCCACCACCTGTCAGCTCCTTTCCGG
GACTTTCGCTTTCCCCCTCCCTATTGCCACGGCGGAACTCATCGCCGCCTGCCTTGCCCGCTGCTGGACA
GGGGCTCGGCTGTTGGGCACTGACAATTCCGTGGTGTTGTCGGGGAAATCATCGTCCTTTCCTTGGCTGC
TCGCCTGTGTTGCCACCTGGATTCTGCGCGGGACGTCCTTCTGCTACGTCCCTTCGGCCCTCAATCCAGC
GGACCTTCCTTCCCGCGGCCTGCTGCCGGCTCTGCGGCCTCTTCCGCGTCTTCGCCTTCGCCCTCAGACG
AGTCGGATCTCCCTTTGGGCCGCCTCCCCGCGTCGACTTTAAGACCAATGACTTACAAGGCAGCTGTAGA
TCTTAGCCACTTTTTAAAAGAAAAGGGGGGACTGGAAGGGCTAATTCACTCCCAACGAAGACAAGATCTG
CTTTTTGCTTGTACTGGGTCTCTCTGGTTAGACCAGATCTGAGCCTGGGAGCTCTCTGGCTAACTAGGGA
ACCCACTGCTTAAGCCTCAATAAAGCTTGCCTTGAGTGCTTCAAGTAGTGTGTGCCCGTCTGTTGTGTGA
CTCTGGTAACTAGAGATCCCTCAGACCCTTTTAGTCAGTGTGGAAAATCTCTAGCAGTACGTATAGTAGT
TCATGTCATCTTATTATTCAGTATTTATAACTTGCAAAGAAATGAATATCAGAGAGTGAGAGGAACTTGT
TTATTGCAGCTTATAATGGTTACAAATAAAGCAATAGCATCACAAATTTCACAAATAAAGCATTTTTTTC
ACTGCATTCTAGTTGTGGTTTGTCCAAACTCATCAATGTATCTTATCATGTCTGGCTCTAGCTATCCCGC
CCCTAACTCCGCCCATCCCGCCCCTAACTCCGCCCAGTTCCGCCCATTCTCCGCCCCATGGCTGACTAAT
TTTTTTTATTTATGCAGAGGCCGAGGCCGCCTCGGCCTCTGAGCTATTCCAGAAGTAGTGAGGAGGCTTT
TTTGGAGGCCTAGGGACGTACCCAATTCGCCCTATAGTGAGTCGTATTACGCGCGCTCACTGGCCGTCGT
TTTACAACGTCGTGACTGGGAAAACCCTGGCGTTACCCAACTTAATCGCCTTGCAGCACATCCCCCTTTC
GCCAGCTGGCGTAATAGCGAAGAGGCCCGCACCGATCGCCCTTCCCAACAGTTGCGCAGCCTGAATGGCG
AATGGG
[124 nt withheld, positions 3367-3490]
C
[91 nt withheld, positions 3492-3582]
A
[49 nt withheld, positions 3584-3632]
CCTTTGACGTTGGAGTCCACGTTCTTT
[37 nt withheld, positions 3660-3696]
ACCCTATCTCGGTCTATTCTTTTGATTTATAAGGGATTTTGCCGATTTCGGCCTATTGGTTAAAAAATGA
GCTGATTTAACAAAAATTTAACGCGAATTTTAACAAAATATTAACGCTTACAATTTAGGTGGCACTTTTC
GGGGAAATGTGCGCGGAACCCCTATTTGTTTATTTTTCTAAATACATTCAAATATGTATCCGCTCATGAG
ACAATAACCCTGATAAATGCTTCAATAATATTGAAAAAGGAAGAGTATGAGTATTCAACATTTCCGTGTC
GCCCTTATTCCCTTTTTTGCGGCATTTTGCCTTCCTGTTTTTGCTCACCCAGAAACGCTGGTGAAAGTAA
AAGATGCTGAAGATCAGTTGGGTGCACGAGTGGGTTACATCGAACTGGATCTCAACAGCGGTAAGATCCT
TGAGAGTTTTCGCCCCGAAGAACGTTTTCCAATGATGAGCACTTTTAAAGTTCTGCTATGTGGCGCGGTA
TTATCCCGTATTGACGCCGGGCAAGAGCAACTCGGTCGCCGCATACACTATTCTCAGAATGACTTGGTTG
AGTACTCACCAGTCACAGAAAAGCATCTTACGGATGGCATGACAGTAAGAGAATTATGCAGTGCTGCCAT
AACCATGAGTGATAACACTGCGGCCAACTTACTTCTGACAACGATCGGAGGACCGAAGGAGCTAACCGCT
TTTTTGCACAACATGGGGGATCATGTAACTCGCCTTGATCGTTGGGAACCGGAGCTGAATGAAGCCATAC
CAAACGACGAGCGTGACACCACGATGCCTGTAGCAATGGCAACAACGTTGCGCAAACTATTAACTGGCGA
ACTACTTACTCTAGCTTCCCGGCAACAATTAATAGACTGGATGGAGGCGGATAAAGTTGCAGGACCACTT
CTGCGCTCGGCCCTTCCGGCTGGCTGGTTTATTGCTGATAAATCTGGAGCCGGTGAGCGTGGGTCTCGCG
GTATCATTGCAGCACTGGGGCCAGATGGTAAGCCCTCCCGTATCGTAGTTATCTACACGACGGGGAGTCA
GGCAACTATGGATGAACGAAATAGACAGATCGCTGAGATAGGTGCCTCACTGATTAAGCATTGGTAACTG
TCAGACCAAGTTTACTCATATATACTTTAGATTGATTTAAAACTTCATTTTTAATTTAAAAGGATCTAGG
TGAAGATCCTTTTTGATAATCTCATGACCAAAATCCCTTAACGTGAGTTTTCGTTCCACTGAGCGTCAGA
CCCCGTAGAAAAGATCAAAGGATCTTCTTGAGATCCTTTTTTTCTGCGCGTAATCTGCTGCTTGCAAACA
AAAAAACCACCGCTACCAGCGGTGGTTTGTTTGCCGGATCAAGAGCTACCAACTCTTTTTCCGAAGGTAA
CTGGCTTCAGCAGAGCGCAGATACCAAATACTGTTCTTCTAGTGTAGCCGTAGTTAGGCCACCACTTCAA
GAACTCTGTAGCACCGCCTACATACCTCGCTCTGCTAATCCTGTTACCAGTGGCTGCTGCCAGTGGCGAT
AAGTCGTGTCTTACCGGGTTGGACTCAAGACGATAGTTACCGGATAAGGCGCAGCGGTCGGGCTGAACGG
GGGGTTCGTGCACACAGCCCAGCTTGGAGCGAACGACCTACACCGAACTGAGATACCTACAGCGTGAGCT
ATGAGAAAGCGCCACGCTTCCCGAAGGGAGAAAGGCGGACAGGTATCCGGTAAGCGGCAGGGTCGGAACA
GGAGAGCGCACGAGGGAGCTTCCAGGGGGAAACGCCTGGTATCTTTATAGTCCTGTCGGGTTTCGCCACC
TCTGACTTGAGCGTCGATTTTTGTGATGCTCGTCAGGGGGGCGGAGCCTATGGAAAAACGCCAGCAACGC
GGCCTTTTTACGGTTCCTGGCCTTTTGCTGGCCTTTTGCTCACATGTTCTTTCCTGCGTTATCCCCTGAT
TCTGTGGATAACCGTATTACCGCCTTTGAGTGAGCTGATACCGCTCGCCGCAGCCGAACGACCGAGCGCA
GCGAGTCAGTGAGCGAGGAAGCGGAAGAGCGCCCAATACGCAAACCGCCTCTCCCCGCGCGTTGGCCGAT
TCATTAATGCAGCTGGCACGACAGGTTTCCCGACTGGAAAGCGGGCAGTGAGCGCAACGCAATTAATGTG
AGTTAGCTCACTCATTAGGCACCCCAGGCTTTACACTTTATGCTTCCGGCTCGTATGTTGTGTGGAATTG
TGAGCGGATAACAATTTCACACAGGAAACAGCTATGACCATGATTACGCCAAGCGCGCAATTAACCCTCA
CTAAAGGGAACAAAAGCTGGAGCTGCAAGCTTAATGTAGTCTTATGCAATACTCTTGTAGTCTTGCAACA
TGGTAACGATGAGTTAGCAACATGCCTTACAAGGAGAGAAAAAGCACCGTGCATGCCGATTGGTGGAAGT
AAGGTGGTACGATCGTGCCTTATTAGGAAGGCAACAGACGGGTCTGACATGGATTGGACGAACCACTGAA
TTGCCGCATTGCAGAGATATTGTATTTAAGTGCCTAGCTCGATACATAAACGGGTCTCTCTGGTTAGACC
AGATCTGAGCCTGGGAGCTCTCTGGCTAACTAGGGAACCCACTGCTTAAGCCTCAATAAAGCTTGCCTTG
AGTGCTTCAAGTAGTGTGTGCCCGTCTGTTGTGTGACTCTGGTAACTAGAGATCCCTCAGACCCTTTTAG
TCAGTGTGGAAAATCTCTAGCAGTGGCGCCCGAACAGGGACTTGAAAGCGAAAGGGAAACCAGAGGAGCT
CTCTCGACGCAGGACTCGGCTTGCTGAAGCGCGCACGGCAAGAGGCGAGGGGCGGCGACTGGTGAGTACG
CCAAAAATTTTGACTAGCGGAGGCTAGAAGGAGAGAGATGGGTGCGAGAGCGTCAGTATTAAGCGGGGGA
GAATTAGATCGCGATGGGAAAAAATTCGGTTAAGGCCAGGGGGAAAGAAAAAATATAAATTAAAACATAT
AGTATGGGCAAGCAGGGAGCTAGAACGATTCGCAGTTAATCCTGGCCTGTTAGAAACATCAGAAGGCTGT
AGACAAATACTGGGACAGCTACAACCATCCCTTCAGACAGGATCAGAAGAACTTAGATCATTATATAATA
CAGTAGCAACCCTCTATTGTGTGCATCAAAGGATAGAGATAAAAGACACCAAGGAAGCTTTAGACAAGAT
AGAGGAAGAGCAAAACAAAAGTAAGACCACCGCACAGCAAGCGGCCGCTGATCTTCAGACCTGGAGGAGG
AGATATGAGGGACAATTGGAGAAGTGAATTATATAAATATAAAGTAGTAAAAATTGAACCATTAGGAGTA
GCACCCACCAAGGCAAAGAGAAGAGTGGTGCAGAGAGAAAAAAGAGCAGTGGGAATAGGAGCTTTGTTCC
TTGGGTTCTTGGGAGCAGCAGGAAGCACTATGGGCGCAGCGTCAATGACGCTGACGGTACAGGCCAGACA
ATTATTGTCTGGTATAGTGCAGCAGCAGAACAATTTGCTGAGGGCTATTGAGGCGCAACAGCATCTGTTG
CAACTCACAGTCTGGGGCATCAAGCAGCTCCAGGCAAGAATCCTGGCTGTGGAAAGATACCTAAAGGATC
AACAGCTCCTGGGGATTTGGGGTTGCTCTGGAAAACTCATTTGCACCACTGCTGTGCCTTGGAATGCTAG
TTGGAGTAATAAATCTCTGGAACAGATTTGGAATCACACGACCTGGATGGAGTGGGACAGAGAAATTAAC
AATTACACAAGCTTAATACACTCCTTAATTGAAGAATCGCAAAACCAGCAAGAAAAGAATGAACAAGAAT
TATTGGAATTAGATAAATGGGCAAGTTTGTGGAATTGGTTTAACATAACAAATTGGCTGTGGTATATAAA
ATTATTCATAATGATAGTAGGAGGCTTGGTAGGTTTAAGAATAGTTTTTGCTGTACTTTCTATAGTGAAT
AGAGTTAGGCAGGGATATTCACCATTATCGTTTCAGACCCACCTCCCAACCCCGAGGGGACCCAGAGAGG
GCCTATTTCCCATGATTCCTTCATATTTGCATATACGATACAAGGCTGTTAGAGAGATAATTAGAATTAA
TTTGACTGTAAACACAAAGATATTAGTACAAAATACGTGACGTAGAAAGTAATAATTTCTTGGGTAGTTT
GCAGTTTTAAAATTATGTTTTAAAATGGACTATCATATGCTTACCGTAACTTGAAAGTATTTCGATTTCT
TGGCTTTATATATCTTGTGGAAAGGACGAAACACCGCTCAGGGGACAAGTAACCTGGTTTTAGAGCTAGA
AATAGCAAGTTAAAATAAGGCTAGTCCGTTATCAACTTGAAAAAGTGGCACCGAGTCGGTGCTTTTTTAA
GCTTGGCGTAACTAGATCTTGAGACAAATGGCAGTATTCATCCACAATTTTAAAAGAAAAGGGGGGATTG
GGGGGTACAGTGCAGGGGAAAGAATAGTAGACATAATAGCAACAGACATACAAACTAAAGAATTACAAAA
ACAAATTACAAAAATTCAAAATTTTCGGGTTTATTACAGGGACAGCAGAGATCCACTTTGGCGCCGGCTC
GAGGGGG
Features (pLannotate 1.2.2; 29 found; start..end, strand, type, name):
     14..80      +  CDS            small t antigen (fragment): SV40 (simian virus 40) small t antigen
    106..317     +  promoter       EF-1α core promoter: core promoter for human elongation factor EF-1α
    318..1256    +  intron         EF-1α intron A: intron upstream of the start codon of human EF-1α
   1278..1877    +  CDS            PuroR (fragment): puromycin N-acetyltransferase; pac from Streptomyces; confers resistance to puromycin
   1893..2481    +  misc_feature   WPRE: woodchuck hepatitis virus posttranscriptional regulatory element
   2532..2551    +  misc_feature   cPPT/CTS (fragment): central polypurine tract and central termination sequence of HIV-1
   2553..2786    +  LTR            3' LTR (ΔU3): self-inactivating 3' long terminal repeat (LTR) from HIV-1
   2864..2985    +  polyA_signal   SV40 poly(A) signal: SV40 polyadenylation signal
   3025..3160    +  rep_origin     SV40 ori: SV40 origin of replication
   3181..3199    -  promoter       T7 promoter: promoter for bacteriophage T7 RNA polymerase
   3207..3362    +  CDS            lacZα (fragment): LacZα fragment of β-galactosidase; lacZ fragment
   3367..3795    +  rep_origin     f1 ori (sequence partly withheld): f1 bacteriophage origin of replication; arrow indicates direction of (+) strand synthesis
   3848..3952    +  promoter       AmpR promoter: bla
   3953..4813    +  CDS            AmpR: β-lactamase; bla; confers resistance to ampicillin, carbenicillin, and related antibiotics
   4984..5572    +  rep_origin     ori: high-copy-number ColE1/pMB1/pBR322/pUC origin of replication
   5755..5847    +  CDS            lacI (fragment): lac repressor; lacI; The lac repressor binds to the lac operator to inhibit transcription in E. coli. This inhibition can be relieved by adding lactose or isopropyl-β-D-thiogalactopyranoside (IPTG).
   5860..5881    +  protein_bind   CAP binding site: CAP binding activates transcription in the presence of cAMP. E. coli catabolite activator protein
   5896..5926    +  promoter       lac promoter: promoter for the E. coli lac operon
   5934..5950    +  protein_bind   lac operator: The lac repressor binds to the lac operator to inhibit transcription in E. coli. This inhibition can be relieved by adding lactose or isopropyl-β-D-thiogalactopyranoside (IPTG). lac repressor encoded by lacI
   5995..6013    +  promoter       T3 promoter: promoter for bacteriophage T3 RNA polymerase
   6041..6267    +  promoter       RSV promoter: Rous sarcoma virus enhancer/promoter
   6268..6448    +  LTR            5' LTR (truncated): truncated 5' long terminal repeat (LTR) from HIV-1
   6495..6620    +  misc_feature   HIV-1 Ψ: packaging signal of human immunodeficiency virus type 1
   6604..6967    +  CDS            HIV-1 gag (fragment): gag protein from human immunodeficiency virus 1; gag
   7113..7346    +  misc_feature   RRE: The Rev response element (RRE) of HIV-1 allows for Rev-dependent mRNA export from the nucleus to the cytoplasm.
   7723..7749    +  CDS            Rev (fragment): human immunodeficiency virus 1 (HIV-1) Rev protein; rev; enhances nuclear export of unspliced and incompletely spliced viral mRNAs
   7753..7993    +  promoter       U6 promoter: RNA polymerase III promoter for human U6 snRNA
   8023..8098    +  misc_RNA       gRNA scaffold: guide RNA scaffold for the Streptococcus pyogenes CRISPR/Cas9 system
   8154..8271    +  misc_feature   cPPT/CTS: central polypurine tract and central termination sequence of HIV-1
