[The description below was written by a language model from this plasmid's Addgene catalogue record, the feature table of its GenBank file and pLannotate feature annotations shown in this document.]
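Description:
CAMK2G gRNA (BRDN0001147974) is a third-generation lentiviral guide RNA plasmid built on the lentiGuide-Puro backbone and designed to direct Streptococcus pyogenes Cas9 to the human CAMK2G gene, which encodes a calcium/calmodulin-dependent protein kinase II subunit. The guide was designed against several CAMK2G reference transcripts, so it is intended to hit multiple isoforms. In bacteria the plasmid is maintained at high copy through a ColE1/pUC-type origin and selected with ampicillin via the β-lactamase gene. An f1 origin, an SV40 origin and lac-derived fragments are also annotated as backbone remnants.

The lentiviral transfer cassette begins with an RSV promoter fused to a truncated HIV-1 5' LTR, which makes genomic RNA production independent of Tat, followed by the Ψ packaging signal, a gag fragment and the Rev response element for Rev-dependent nuclear export. Within the proviral region, a human U6 RNA polymerase III promoter drives the targeting spacer joined to the gRNA scaffold, followed by a cPPT/CTS element that aids nuclear import of the viral genome. Downstream, an EF-1α promoter with its intron A expresses puromycin N-acetyltransferase for selection of transduced mammalian cells, and a WPRE enhances transcript expression. The self-inactivating ΔU3 3' LTR and an SV40 polyadenylation signal close the cassette.

The plasmid does not encode Cas9, so it must be paired with a separate Cas9 vector or used in cells already expressing Cas9. It belongs to a human kinome gRNA collection and suits CAMK2G knockout studies. The accompanying GenBank record covers only a 570 bp stretch spanning the end of the U6 promoter, the scaffold and cPPT/CTS, whereas the full map comes from the 8,323 nt assembled sequence.
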