Addgene plasmid #76239: CAMK2G gRNA (BRDN0001147974)
Purpose: 3rd generation lentiviral gRNA plasmid targeting human CAMK2G
Depositing lab: John Doench & David Root. Depositing organization: Broad Institute. Publication: Optimized sgRNA design to maximize activity and minimize off-target effects of CRISPR-Cas9. Doench JG, Fusi N, Sullender M, Hegde M, Vaimberg EW, Donovan KF, Smith I, Tothova Z, Wilen C, Orchard R, Virgin HW, Listgarten J, Root DE. Nat Biotechnol. 2016 Jan 18. doi: 10.1038/nbt.3437. PubMed 26780180.
Backbone
  Vector backbone: lentiGuide-Puro
  Backbone manufacturer: Zhang Lab (Addgene plasmid # 52963)
  Vector type: Mammalian Expression, Lentiviral, CRISPR
  Selectable markers: Puromycin
Growth in bacteria
  Bacterial resistance: Ampicillin, 100 μg/mL
  Growth temperature: 37°C
  Growth strain: DH5alpha
  Copy number: High Copy
Gene/Insert
  Gene/Insert name: CAMK2G (alt names: CAMK2G; NM_001204492.1)
  gRNA/shRNA sequence: CTCAGGGGACAAGTAACCTG
  Species: H. sapiens (human)
  Entrez Gene: CAMK2G (a.k.a. CAMK, CAMK-II, CAMKG, MRD59)
  Promoter: hU6
  Cloning method: Unknown
  Sequencing primers: 5′ U6-F; 3′ pS2-R
Terms and licenses: Academic/Nonprofit Terms; Industry Terms: Not Available to Industry
Depositor comments: The gRNA was designed to target the following Genbank reference sequence(s): NM_001204492.1,NM_001222.3,NM_172169.2,NM_172170.4,NM_172171.2,NM_172173.2. Note that this plasmid does NOT contain Cas9. It should be used in conjunction with lentiCas9-Blast (Addgene #52962) or otherwise with cell lines already expressing Cas9. Browse the full kinome gRNA library at http://www.addgene.org/pooled-library/broadgpp-human-kinome/ or visit http://www.broadinstitute.org/rnai/public/ for detailed protocols and information.
How to cite: CAMK2G gRNA (BRDN0001147974) was a gift from John Doench & David Root (Addgene plasmid # 76239 ; http://n2t.net/addgene:76239 ; RRID:Addgene_76239)
