LOCUS       Exported 570 bp ds-DNA linear SYN 06-JUL-2021
DEFINITION  3rd generation lentiviral gRNA plasmid targeting human CAMK2G.
ACCESSION   .
VERSION     .
KEYWORDS    CAMK2G gRNA (BRDN0001147974)
SOURCE      synthetic DNA construct
  ORGANISM  synthetic DNA construct
REFERENCE   1 (bases 1 to 570)
  AUTHORS   Doench JG, Fusi N, Sullender M, Hegde M, Vaimberg EW, Donovan KF,
            Smith I, Tothova Z, Wilen C, Orchard R, Virgin HW, Listgarten J,
            Root DE
  TITLE     Optimized sgRNA design to maximize activity and minimize off-target
            effects of CRISPR-Cas9.
  JOURNAL   Nat Biotechnol. 2016 Jan 18. doi: 10.1038/nbt.3437.
  PUBMED    26780180
REFERENCE   2 (bases 1 to 570)
  AUTHORS   .
  TITLE     Direct Submission
  JOURNAL   Exported Jul 6, 2021 from SnapGene Server 1.1.58
            http://www.snapgene.com
FEATURES             Location/Qualifiers
     source          1..570
                     /organism="synthetic DNA construct"
                     /mol_type="other DNA"
     primer_bind     54..73
                     /label=LKO.1 5'
                     /note="Human U6 promoter, forward primer"
     misc_RNA        153..228
                     /label=gRNA scaffold
                     /note="guide RNA scaffold for the Streptococcus pyogenes
                     CRISPR/Cas9 system"
     misc_feature    284..401
                     /label=cPPT/CTS
                     /note="central polypurine tract and central termination
                     sequence of HIV-1"
ORIGIN
        1 gaaagtaata atttcttggg tagtttgcag ttttaaaatt atgttttaaa atggactatc
       61 atatgcttac cgtaacttga aagtatttcg atttcttggc tttatatatc ttgtggaaag
      121 gacgaaacac cgctcagggg acaagtaacc tggttttaga gctagaaata gcaagttaaa
      181 ataaggctag tccgttatca acttgaaaaa gtggcaccga gtcggtgctt ttttaagctt
      241 ggcgtaacta gatcttgaga caaatggcag tattcatcca caattttaaa agaaaagggg
      301 ggattggggg gtacagtgca ggggaaagaa tagtagacat aatagcaaca gacatacaaa
      361 ctaaagaatt acaaaaacaa attacaaaaa ttcaaaattt tcgggtttat tacagggaca
      421 gcagagatcc actttggcgc cggctcgagg gggcccgggt gcaaagatgg ataaagtttt
      481 aaacagagag gaatctttgc agctaatgga ccttctaggt cttgaaagga gtgggaattg
      541 gctccggtgc ccgtcagtgg gcagagcgca
//
