>Addgene plasmid #76239 | CAMK2G gRNA (BRDN0001147974) | depositor partial sequence | sequence record 143699 | Target Sequence
CTCAGGGGACAAGTAACCTG
